Addgene plasmid #203985: pMRMTK-clo15
Purpose: Cloning plasmid containing the Elu ES2 insert with a chloramphenicol resistance marker
Depositing lab: Nathan Crook. Depositing organization: North Carolina State University. Publication: Engineering the Maize Root Microbiome: A Rapid MoClo Toolkit and Identification of Potential Bacterial Chassis for Studying Plant-Microbe Interactions. van Schaik J, Li Z, Cheadle J, Crook N. ACS Synth Biol. 2023 Oct 20;12(10):3030-3040. doi: 10.1021/acssynbio.3c00371. Epub 2023 Sep 15. PubMed 37712562.
Backbone
  Vector backbone: R6Kγ origin of replication & chloramphenicol resistance gene
  Backbone size w/o insert (bp): 1282
  Total vector size (bp): 1806
  Vector type: Plant Expression
Growth in bacteria
  Bacterial resistance: Chloramphenicol, 25 μg/mL
  Growth temperature: 37°C
  Growth strain: Pir1
  Copy number: Low Copy
Gene/Insert
  Gene/Insert name: Elu ES2
  Insert size (bp): 524
  Promoter: Elu ES2
  Cloning method: Restriction Enzyme; 5′ cloning site BsaI (not destroyed); 3′ cloning site BsaI (not destroyed)
  Sequencing primers: 5′ gtaacgcactgagaagcccttagag; 3′ CCTGCCACTCATCGCAGTACTG
Terms and licenses: Academic/Nonprofit Terms; Industry Terms: Not Available to Industry
Depositor comments: Please visit https://www.biorxiv.org/content/10.1101/2023.06.05.543168v1 for bioRxiv preprint.
How to cite: pMRMTK-clo15 was a gift from Nathan Crook (Addgene plasmid # 203985 ; http://n2t.net/addgene:203985 ; RRID:Addgene_203985)
