[The description below was written by a language model from this plasmid's Addgene catalogue record and pLannotate feature annotations shown in this document.]
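Description:
pMRMTK-clo15 is a small (about 1.8 kb) cloning-level part plasmid from a modular cloning (MoClo) toolkit built for engineering bacteria of the maize root microbiome. Although the catalogue lists its vector type as plant expression, the parts present are bacterial. The minimal backbone of roughly 1.3 kb consists of an R6K γ origin of replication and a chloramphenicol acetyltransferase gene (CmR) driven by its native cat promoter. Because the γ origin depends on the R6K initiator protein pi, supplied in trans, the plasmid replicates only in pir-expressing E. coli hosts such as the recorded Pir1 strain. It therefore cannot persist in ordinary recipient strains, a property useful for keeping part donors out of downstream assemblies. Selection is with chloramphenicol, and the record lists it as low copy.

The payload is a 524 bp insert named Elu ES2, which is also entered in the promoter field, suggesting that it is a regulatory or expression sequence. The record does not explain the name, its source organism or its exact function. The insert is flanked by BsaI sites that are retained after cloning, so the part can be released by this type IIS enzyme and joined to other toolkit parts by Golden Gate assembly. Automated annotation of the sequenced plasmid places a short fragment similar to E. coli fumA and a match to the small E. coli gene yobF between the origin and a phage T7Te terminator. These are homology-based calls in and around the insert region and may reflect related native genomic sequence rather than intended coding payloads. The T7Te terminator lies just ahead of the resistance cassette, where it would block readthrough from the insert region.
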