Features (pLannotate 1.2.2; 6 found; start..end, strand, type, name):
    115..217     -  promoter       cat promoter: promoter of the E. coli cat gene encoding chloramphenicol acetyltransferase
    276..664     +  rep_origin     R6K γ ori: γ replication origin from E. coli plasmid R6K; requires the R6K initiator protein pi for replication
    670..780     +  CDS            fumA (fragment): FUMA_ECOLI - Experimental evidence at protein level: Swiss-Prot protein existence level 1. Catalyzes the reversible hydration of fumarate to (S)-malate. Functions as an aerobic enzyme in the direction of malate formation as part of the citric acid cycle. Accounts for about 80% of the fumarase activity when the bacteria grow aerobically. To a lesser extent, also displays D-tartrate dehydratase activity in vitro, but is not able to convert (R)-malate, L-tartrate or meso-tartrate. Can also catalyze the isomerization of enol- to keto-oxaloacetate. From Escherichia coli (strain K12).
   1040..1180    +  CDS            yobF: YOBF_ECOLI - Experimental evidence at protein level: Swiss-Prot protein existence level 1. From Escherichia coli (strain K12).
   1214..1241    +  terminator     T7Te terminator: phage T7 early transcription terminator
   1262..114     -  CDS            CmR (across the origin): chloramphenicol acetyltransferase; cat; confers resistance to chloramphenicol
>Addgene plasmid #203985 | pMRMTK-clo15 | addgene full sequence | sequence record 404758 | Addgene NGS Result
CTGAACGGTCTGGTTATAGGTACATTGAGCAACTGACTGAAATGCCTCAAAATGTTCTTTACGATGCCAT
TGGGATATATCAACGGTGGTATATCCAGTGATTTTTTTCTCCATTTTAGCTTCCTTAGCTCCTGAAAATC
TCGATAACTCAAAAAATACGCCCGGTAGTGATCTTATTTCATTATGGTGAAAGTTGGAACCTCTTACGTG
CCGATCAGTCAATTCGAGGGGGATCAATTCCGTATTGATCCGGCCACGATGCGTCCGGCGTAGAGGATCT
GAAGATCAGCAGTTCAACCTGTTGATAGTACGTACTAAGCTCTCATGTTTCACGTACTAAGCTCTCATGT
TTAACGTACTAAGCTCTCATGTTTAACGAACTAAACCCTCATGGCTAACGTACTAAGCTCTCATGGCTAA
CGTACTAAGCTCTCATGTTTCACGTACTAAGCTCTCATGTTTGAACAATAAAATTAATATAAATCAGCAA
CTTAAATAGCCTCTAAGGTTTTAAGTTTTATAAGAAAAAAAAGAATATATAAGGCTTTTAAAGCTTTTAA
GGTTTAACGGTTGTGGACAACAAGCCAGGGATGTAACGCACTGAGAAGCCCTTAGAGCCTCTCAAAGCAA
TTTTGAGTGACACAGGAACACTTAACGGCTGACATGGGGGTCTCGGAGAGCCTGTCACTGAACGGCACCA
TCATCGTGGCGCGCGACATTGCCCACGCGAAGCTGAAAGAGCTGCTCGACAACGGTGAAGAACTGCCGCA
GTATGTAAGGGTTTTTCTTAGCGGGTTGCTGGACGCACTGGAATGATTGAGCTATGTTAAAAAAGTCTTA
GATAACAGCGGTTGTGAAAGCAACGGCGAGTCTGTGTAAGTGAGCAGGGCTGTCCATATGTCATGCGCAT
AATTGTGCAAAAGCATACCGGCACAGTTCGAATTTGTGCGGCGGATCGAGACATGTTTAAAAATGGCTTG
CCATATTAAACATAGTGTGTGATAACACGTTTTGGGTCAAACGAGGTACAGTTCTGTTTATGTGTGGCAT
TTTCAGTAAAGAAGTCCTGAGTAAACACGTTGTCGTTGAATACCGCTTCTCTGCCGAACCTTATATTAGT
GCCTCATGCAGTAATGTCTCAGTTTTATCTCAGTAATGCCTGCGGGCTAAGAAAACACTCTAAGGAATTT
TGCAAATTACGAGACCTCACACTGGCTCACCTTCGGGTGGGCCTTTCTGCGTTTATACCTAGGAGTCAAA
ATTACTCCCCGCCCTGCCACTCATCGCAGTACTGTTGTAATTCATTAAGCATTCTACCGACATGGAAGCC
ATCACAAACGGCATGATGAACCTGAATCGCCAGCGGCATCAGCACCTTGTCGCCTTGCGTATAATATTTG
CCCATGGTGAAAACGGGGGCGAAGAAGTTGTCCATATTGGCCACGTTTAAATCAAAACTGGTGAAACTCA
CCCAGGGATTGGCTGAGACGAAAAACATATTCTCAATAAACCCTTTAGGGAAATAGGCCAGGTTTTCACC
GTAACACGCCACATCTTGCGAATATATGTGTAGAAACTGCCGGAAATCGTCGTGGTATTCACTCCAGAGC
GATGAAAACGTTTCAGTTTGCTCATGGAAAACGGTGTAACAAGGGTGAACACTATCCCATATCACCAGCT
CACCGTCTTTCATTGCCATACGGAATTCCGGATGAGCATTCATCAGGCGGGCAAGAATGTGAATAAAGGC
CGGATAAAACTTGTGCTTATTTTTCTTTACGGTCTTTAAAAAGGCCGTAATATCCAG
